>Addgene plasmid #115172 | pCMV-myc-Sema4A RNAiR | addgene full sequence | sequence record 231514 | Addgene NGS Result
CGTTACATAACTTACGGTAAATGGCCCGCCTGGCTAACCGCCCAACGACCCCCGCCCATTGACGTCAATA
ATGACGTATGTTCCCATAGTAACGCCAATAGGGACTTTCCATTGACGTCAATGGGTGGAGTATTTACGGT
AAACTGCCCACTTGGCAGTACATCAAGTGTATCATATGCCAAGTACGCCCCCTATTGACGTCAATGACGG
TAAATGGCCCGCCTGGCATTATGCCCAGTACATGACCTTATGGGACTTTCCTACTTGGCAGTACATCTAC
GTATTAGTCATCGCTATTACCATGGTGATGCGGTTTTGGCAGTACATCAATGGGCGTGGATAGCGGTTTG
ACTCACGGGGATTTCCAAGTCTCCACCCCATTGACGTCAATGGGAGTTTGTTTTGGCACCAAAATCAACG
GGACTTTCCAAAATGTCGTAACAACTCCGCCCCATTGACGCAAATGGGCGGTAGGCGTGTACGGTGGGAG
GTCTATATAAGCAGAGCTCGTTTAGTGAACCGTCAGATCGCCTGGAGACGCCATCCACGCTGTTTTGACC
TCCATAGAAGACACCGGGACCGATCCAGCCTCCGGACTCTAGAGGATCCGGTACTAGAGGAACTGAAAAA
CCAGAAAGTTAACTGGTAAGTTTAGTCTTTTTGTCTTTTATTTCAGGTCCCGGATCCGGTGGTGGTGCAA
ATCAAAGAACTGCTCCTCAGTGGATGTTGCCTTTACTTCTAGGCCTGTACGGAAGTGTTACTTCTGCTCT
AAAAGCTGCGGAATTGTACCCGCGGGCCCGCCGCCACCATGGCTGGGATTTTCTATTTCATCCTCTTTTC
GTTTCTCTTTGGAATTTGCGACGCTGTCACCGGTTCTAGAGGGCCCACCATGGCATCAATGCAGAAGCTG
ATCTCAGAGGAGGACCTGCTTATGGCCATGGAGGCCCGAACTGGTGGTCAGGGGCCCATGCCCAGAGTCA
AATACCATGCTGGAGACGGGCGCAGGGCCCTCAGCTTCTTCCAACAAAAAGGCCTCCGAGACTTTGACAC
GCTGCTCCTGAGTGACGATGGCAACACTCTCTATGTGGGGGCTCGAGAGGCCGTCCTGGCCTTGAATATC
CAGAACCCAGGAATCCCAAGGCTAAAGAACATGATACCCTGGCCAGCCAGTGAGAGAAAAAAGACCGAAT
GTGCCTTTAAGAAGAAGAGCAATGAGACACAGTGTTTCAACTTCATTCGAGTCCTGGTCTCTTACAATGC
TACTCACCTCTATGCCTGTGGGACCTTTGCCTTCAGCCCTGCCTGTACCTTCATTGAACTCCAAGATTCC
CTCCTGTTGCCCATCTTGATAGACAAGGTCATGGACGGGAAGGGCCAAAGCCCCTTTGACCCTGTTCACA
AGCACACAGCTGTCTTGGTCGATGGGATGCTTTATTCCGGCACCATGAACAACTTCCTGGGCAGCGAGCC
CATCCTGATGCGGACACTGGGATCCCAGCCTGTTCTCAAGACTGACATCTTCTTACGCTGGCTGCACGCG
GATGCCTCCTTCGTGGCAGCCATTCCATCCACCCAGGTCGTCTATTTCTTCTTTGAGGAGACAGCCAGCG
AGTTTGACTTCTTTGAAGAGCTGTATATATCCAGGGTGGCTCAAGTCTGCAAGAACGACGTGGGCGGTGA
AAAGCTACTGCAGAAGAAGTGGACCACCTTCCTCAAAGCCCAGTTGCTCTGCGCTCAGCCAGGGCAGCTG
CCATTCAACATCATCCGCCACGCGGTCCTGCTGCCTGCCGATTCTCCCTCTGTTTCCCGCATCTACGCAG
TCTTTACCTCCCAGTGGCAGGTTGGCGGGACCAGGAGCTCAGCAGTCTGTGCCTTCTCTCTCACGGACAT
TGAGCGAGTCTTTAAAGGGAAGTACAAGGAGCTGAACAAGGAGACCTCCCGCTGGACCACTTGCCGGGGC
TCAGAGGTCAGCCCGAGGCCAGGCAGTTGCTCCATGGGCCCCTCCTCTGACAAGGCATTAACCTTCATGA
AGGACCATTTTCTGATGGATGAGCACGTGGTAGGAACACCCCTGCTGGTGAAGTCTGGTGTGGAGTACAC
ACGGCTTGCTGTGGAGTCAGCTCGGGGCCTTGATGGGAGCAGCCATGTGGTCATGTATCTGGGTACCTCC
ACGGGGTCCCTGCACAAGGCTGTGGTGCCTCAGGACAGCAGTGCTTATCTCGTGGAGGAGATTCAGCTGA
GCCCTGACTCTGAGCCTGTTCGAAACCTGCAGCTGGCCCCCGCCCAGGGTGCAGTGTTTGCAGGCTTCTC
TGGAGGCATCTGGAGAGTTCCCAGGGCCAATTGCAGTGTCTACGAGAGCTGTGTGGACTGTGTGCTTGCC
AGGGACCCTCACTGTGCCTGGGACCCTGAATCAAGACTCTGCAGCCTTCTGTCTGGCTCTACCAAGCCTT
GGAAGCAGGACATGGAACGCGGCAACCCGGAGTGGGTATGCACCCGTGGCCCCATGGCCAGGAGCCCCCG
GCGTCAGAGCCCCCCTCAACTAATTAAAGAAGTCCTGACAGTCCCCAACTCCATCCTGGAGCTGCCCTGC
CCCCACCTGTCAGCACTGGCCTCTTACCACTGGAGTCATGGCCGAGCCAAAATCTCAGAAGCCTCTGCTA
CCGTCTACAATGGCTCCCTCTTGCTGCTGCCGCAGGATGGTGTCGGGGGCCTCTACCAGTGTGTGGCGAC
TGAGAACGGCTACTCATACCCTGTGGTCTCCTATTGGGTAGACAGCCAGGACCAGCCCCTGGCGCTGGAC
CCTGAGCTGGCGGGCGTTCCCCGTGAGCGTGTGCAGGTCCCGCTGACCAGGGTCGGAGGCGGAGCTTCCA
TGGCTGCCCAGCGGTCCTACTGGCCCCATTTTCTCATCGTTACCGTCCTCCTGGCCATCGTGCTCCTGGG
AGTGCTCACTCTCCTCCTCGCTTCCCCACTGGGGGCGCTGCGGGCTCGGGGTAAGGTTCAGGGCTGTGGG
ATGCTGCCCCCCAGGGAAAAGGCTCCACTGAGCAGGGACCAGCACCTCCAGCCCTCCAAGGACCACAGGA
CCTCTGCCAGTGACGTAGATGCCGACAACAACCATCTGGGCGCCGAAGTGGCTTGACAGTCGACCGAGAT
CTCTCGAGGTACCGCGGCCGCGGGGATCCAGACATGATAAGATACATTGATGAGTTTGGACAAACCACAA
CTAGAATGCAGTGAAAAAAATGCTTTATTTGTGAAATTTGTGATGCTATTGCTTTATTTGTAACCATTAT
AAGCTGCAATAAACAAGTTAACAACAACAATTGCATTCATTTTATGTTTCAGGTTCAGGGGGAGGTGTGG
GAGGTTTTTTCGGATCCTCTAGAGTCGATCTGCAGGCATGCTAGCTTGGCGTAATCATGGTCATAGCTGT
TTCCTGTGTGAAATTGTTATCCGCTCACAATTCCACACAACATACGAGCCGGAAGCATAAAGTGTAAAGC
CTGGGGTGCCTAATGAGTGAGCTAACTCACATTAATTGCGTTGCGCTCACTGCCCGCTTTCCAGTCGGGA
AACCTGTCGTGCCAGCTGCATTAATGAATCGGCCAACGCGCGGGGAGAGGCGGTTTGCGTATTGGGCGCT
CTTCCGCTTCCTCGCTCACTGACTCGCTGCGCTCGGTCGTTCGGCTGCGGCGAGCGGTATCAGCTCACTC
AAAGGCGGTAATACGGTTATCCACAGAATCAGGGGATAACGCAGGAAAGAACATGTGAGCAAAAGGCCAG
CAAAAGGCCAGGAACCGTAAAAAGGCCGCGTTGCTGGCGTTTTTCCATAGGCTCCGCCCCCCTGACGAGC
ATCACAAAAATCGACGCTCAAGTCAGAGGTGGCGAAACCCGACAGGACTATAAAGATACCAGGCGTTTCC
CCCTGGAAGCTCCCTCGTGCGCTCTCCTGTTCCGACCCTGCCGCTTACCGGATACCTGTCCGCCTTTCTC
CCTTCGGGAAGCGTGGCGCTTTCTCATAGCTCACGCTGTAGGTATCTCAGTTCGGTGTAGGTCGTTCGCT
CCAAGCTGGGCTGTGTGCACGAACCCCCCGTTCAGCCCGACCGCTGCGCCTTATCCGGTAACTATCGTCT
TGAGTCCAACCCGGTAAGACACGACTTATCGCCACTGGCAGCAGCCACTGGTAACAGGATTAGCAGAGCG
AGGTATGTAGGCGGTGCTACAGAGTTCTTGAAGTGGTGGCCTAACTACGGCTACACTAGAAGAACAGTAT
TTGGTATCTGCGCTCTGCTGAAGCCAGTTACCTTCGGAAAAAGAGTTGGTAGCTCTTGATCCGGCAAACA
AACCACCGCTGGTAGCGGTGGTTTTTTTGTTTGCAAGCAGCAGATTACGCGCAGAAAAAAAGGATCTCAA
GAAGATCCTTTGATCTTTTCTACGGGGTCTGACGCTCAGTGGAACGAAAACTCACGTTAAGGGATTTTGG
TCATGAGATTATCAAAAAGGATCTTCACCTAGATCCTTTTAAATTAAAAATGAAGTTTTAAATCAATCTA
AAGTATATATGAGTAAACTTGGTCTGACAGTTACCAATGCTTAATCAGTGAGGCACCTATCTCAGCGATC
TGTCTATTTCGTTCATCCATAGTTGCCTGACTCCCCGTCGTGTAGATAACTACGATACGGGAGGGCTTAC
CATCTGGCCCCAGTGCTGCAATGATACCGCGAGACCCACGCTCACCGGCTCCAGATTTATCAGCAATAAA
CCAGCCAGCCGGAAGGGCCGAGCGCAGAAGTGGTCCTGCAACTTTATCCGCCTCCATCCAGTCTATTAAT
TGTTGCCGGGAAGCTAGAGTAAGTAGTTCGCCAGTTAATAGTTTGCGCAACGTTGTTGCCATTGCTACAG
GCATCGTGGTGTCACGCTCGTCGTTTGGTATGGCTTCATTCAGCTCCGGTTCCCAACGATCAAGGCGAGT
TACATGATCCCCCATGTTGTGCAAAAAAGCGGTTAGCTCCTTCGGTCCTCCGATCGTTGTCAGAAGTAAG
TTGGCCGCAGTGTTATCACTCATGGTTATGGCAGCACTGCATAATTCTCTTACTGTCATGCCATCCGTAA
GATGCTTTTCTGTGACTGGTGAGTACTCAACCAAGTCATTCTGAGAATAGTGTATGCGGCGACCGAGTTG
CTCTTGCCCGGCGTCAATACGGGATAATACCGCGCCACATAGCAGAACTTTAAAAGTGCTCATCATTGGA
AAACGTTCTTCGGGGCGAAAACTCTCAAGGATCTTACCGCTGTTGAGATCCAGTTCGATGTAACCCACTC
GTGCACCCAACTGATCTTCAGCATCTTTTACTTTCACCAGCGTTTCTGGGTGAGCAAAAACAGGAAGGCA
AAATGCCGCAAAAAAGGGAATAAGGGCGACACGGAAATGTTGAATACTCATACTCTTCCTTTTTCAATAT
TATTGAAGCATTTATCAGGGTTATTGTCTCATGAGCGGATACATATTTGAATGTATTTAGAAAAATAAAC
AAATAGGGGTTCCGCGCACATTTCCCCGAAAAGTGCCACCTGACGTCTAAGAAACCATTATTATCATGAC
ATTAACCTATAAAAATAGGCGTATCACGAGGCCCTTTCGTCTCGCGCGTTTCGGTGATGACGGTGAAAAC
CTCTGACACATGCAGCTCCCGGAGACGGTCACAGCTTGTCTGTAAGCGGATGCCGGGAGCAGACAAGCCC
GTCAGGGCGCGTCAGCGGGTGTTGGCGGGTGTCGGGGCTGGCTTAACTATGCGGCATCAGAGCAGATTGT
ACTGAGAGTGCACCATATGCGGTGTGAAATACCGCACAGATGCGTAAGGAGAAAATACCGCATCAGGCGC
CATTCGCCATTCAGGCTGCGCAACTGTTGGGAAGGGCGATCGGTGCGGGCCTCTTCGCTATTACGCCAGC
TGGCGAAAGGGGGATGTGCTGCAAGGCGATTAAGTTGGGTAACGCCAGGGTTTTCCCAGTCACGACGTTG
TAAAACGACGGCCAGTGAGTTCGAGCTTGCATGCCTGCAGGT
Features (pLannotate 1.2.2; 16 found; start..end, strand, type, name):
      1..304     +  enhancer       CMV enhancer: human cytomegalovirus immediate early enhancer
    305..508     +  promoter       CMV promoter: human cytomegalovirus (CMV) immediate early promoter
    646..742     +  intron         SV40 intron: modified SV40 intron with splice donor and acceptor sites
    950..3133    +  CDS            Sema4a: SEM4A_MOUSE - Also known as Semab, SemB. Experimental evidence at protein level: Swiss-Prot protein existence level 1. Cell surface receptor for PLXNB1, PLXNB2, PLXNB3 and PLXND1 that plays an important role in cell-cell signaling (PubMed:20043131, PubMed:17318185). Regulates glutamatergic and GABAergic synapse development (PubMed:29981480). Promotes the development of inhibitory synapses in a PLXNB1-dependent manner and promotes the development of excitatory synapses in a PLXNB2-dependent manner (PubMed:29981480). Plays a role in priming antigen-specific T-cells, promotes differentiation of T
   3175..3309    -  polyA_signal   SV40 poly(A) signal: SV40 polyadenylation signal
   3444..3460    -  protein_bind   lac operator: The lac repressor binds to the lac operator to inhibit transcription in E. coli. This inhibition can be relieved by adding lactose or isopropyl-β-D-thiogalactopyranoside (IPTG). lac repressor encoded by lacI
   3468..3498    -  promoter       lac promoter: promoter for the E. coli lac operon
   3513..3534    -  protein_bind   CAP binding site: CAP binding activates transcription in the presence of cAMP. E. coli catabolite activator protein
   3547..3639    -  CDS            lacI (fragment): lac repressor; lacI; The lac repressor binds to the lac operator to inhibit transcription in E. coli. This inhibition can be relieved by adding lactose or isopropyl-β-D-thiogalactopyranoside (IPTG).
   3822..4410    -  rep_origin     ori: high-copy-number ColE1/pMB1/pBR322/pUC origin of replication
   4581..5441    -  CDS            AmpR: β-lactamase; bla; confers resistance to ampicillin, carbenicillin, and related antibiotics
   5442..5546    -  promoter       AmpR promoter: bla
   5641..5676    +  CDS            rop (fragment): Rop protein, which maintains plasmids at low copy number; rop
   5778..5877    +  misc_feature   bom (fragment): basis of mobility region from pBR322
   5883..6038    -  CDS            lacZα (fragment): LacZα fragment of β-galactosidase; lacZ fragment
   6044..2       -  misc_feature   MCS (fragment) (across the origin): pUC18/19 multiple cloning site
