[The description below was written by a language model from this plasmid's Addgene catalogue record and pLannotate feature annotations shown in this document.]
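Description:
pCMV-myc-Sema4A RNAiR is a mammalian expression plasmid of about 6.1 kb, built on a pCMV backbone, that produces mouse Semaphorin 4A (Sema4a) carrying an N-terminal myc epitope tag supplied by the vector. Transcription is driven by the human cytomegalovirus immediate early enhancer and promoter. A modified SV40 intron with splice donor and acceptor sites follows, an element generally included to improve mRNA processing and expression. An SV40 polyadenylation signal is annotated downstream of the Sema4a coding sequence, although the table lists it on the reverse strand. The roughly 2.2 kb insert was introduced by Gibson cloning. The myc tag itself is not called out in the feature table, which annotates only the Sema4a open reading frame, but the catalogue entry places it upstream of the insert on the backbone.

The defining feature of the insert is a set of silent mutations across codons 401 to 407. These leave the protein sequence unchanged while disrupting the target site of a specific Sema4A shRNA, so the transcript escapes knockdown. This makes the plasmid suited to rescue experiments, in which endogenous Sema4A is depleted by RNAi and the resistant, tagged version is co-expressed to confirm that a phenotype is specific. The associated work concerns class 4 semaphorins and Plexin-B receptors in GABAergic and glutamatergic synapse development in the hippocampus.

In E. coli the plasmid replicates from a high-copy ColE1/pUC-type origin and is selected with ampicillin through the β-lactamase gene. Fragments of lac regulatory elements, lacZα, rop, bom and a pUC multiple cloning site are cloning-vector remnants with no evident role. No mammalian selection marker is annotated, which is consistent with transient transfection.
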