Addgene plasmid #115172: pCMV-myc-Sema4A RNAiR
Purpose: expresses RNAi-resistant Sema4A with N-terminal myc tag
Depositing lab: Suzanne Paradis. Depositing organization: Brandeis University. Publication: Class 4 Semaphorins and Plexin-B receptors regulate GABAergic and glutamatergic synapse development in the mammalian hippocampus. McDermott JE, Goldblatt D, Paradis S. Mol Cell Neurosci. 2018 Jul 4;92:50-66. doi: 10.1016/j.mcn.2018.06.008. PubMed 29981480.
Backbone
  Vector backbone: pCMV
  Backbone size w/o insert (bp): 4000
  Vector type: Mammalian Expression
Growth in bacteria
  Bacterial resistance: Ampicillin, 100 μg/mL
  Growth temperature: 37°C
  Growth strain: DH5alpha
  Copy number: Unknown
Gene/Insert
  Gene/Insert name: Sema4A (alt name: Semaphorin 4A)
  Species: M. musculus (mouse)
  Insert size (bp): 2200
  Mutation: Silent mutation between amino acids in ORF (401-407) to make resistant to Sema4A shRNA 42-3n.
  GenBank ID: NM_013658.3
  Entrez Gene: Sema4a (a.k.a. AI132332, SemB, Semab)
  Promoter: CMV
  Tag / fusion protein: myc (N terminal on backbone)
  Cloning method: Gibson Cloning
  Sequencing primers: 5′ gcttatggccatggaggcccgaACTGGTGGTCAGGGGCCC; 3′ tcgagagatctcggtcgaccgTCAAGCCACTTCGGCGCC
Terms and licenses: Academic/Nonprofit Terms; Industry Terms: Not Available to Industry
How to cite: pCMV-myc-Sema4A RNAiR was a gift from Suzanne Paradis (Addgene plasmid # 115172 ; http://n2t.net/addgene:115172 ; RRID:Addgene_115172)
