>Addgene plasmid #115172 | pCMV-myc-Sema4A RNAiR | depositor partial sequence | sequence record 217007 | ORF
ATGGCTGGGATTTTCTATTTCATCCTCTTTTCGTTTCTCTTTGGAATTTGCGACGCTGTCACCGGTTCTA
GAGGGCCCACCATGGCATCAATGCAGAAGCTGATCTCAGAGGAGGACCTGCTTATGGCCATGGAGGCCCG
AACTGGTGGTCAGGGGCCCATGCCCAGAGTCAAATACCATGCTGGAGACGGGCGCAGGGCCCTCAGCTTC
TTCCAACAAAAAGGCCTCCGAGACTTTGACACGCTGCTCCTGAGTGACGATGGCAACACTCTCTATGTGG
GGGCTCGAGAGGCCGTCCTGGCCTTGAATATCCAGAACCCAGGAATCCCAAGGCTAAAGAACATGATACC
CTGGCCAGCCAGTGAGAGAAAAAAGACCGAATGTGCCTTTAAGAAGAAGAGCAATGAGACACAGTGTTTC
AACTTCATTCGAGTCCTGGTCTCTTACAATGCTACTCACCTCTATGCCTGTGGGACCTTTGCCTTCAGCC
CTGCCTGTACCTTCATTGAACTCCAAGATTCCCTCCTGTTGCCCATCTTGATAGACAAGGTCATGGACGG
GAAGGGCCAAAGCCCCTTTGACCCTGTTCACAAGCACACAGCTGTCTTGGTCGATGGGATGCTTTATTCC
GGCACCATGAACAACTTCCTGGGCAGCGAGCCCATCCTGATGCGGACACTGGGATCCCAGCCTGTTCTCA
AGACTGACATCTTCTTACGCTGGCTGCACGCGGATGCCTCCTTCGTGGCAGCCATTCCATCCACCCAGGT
CGTCTATTTCTTCTTTGAGGAGACAGCCAGCGAGTTTGACTTCTTTGAAGAGCTGTATATATCCAGGGTG
GCTCAAGTCTGCAAGAACGACGTGGGCGGTGAAAAGCTACTGCAGAAGAAGTGGACCACCTTCCTCAAAG
CCCAGTTGCTCTGCGCTCAGCCAGGGCAGCTGCCATTCAACATCATCCGCCACGCGGTCCTGCTGCCTGC
CGATTCTCCCTCTGTTTCCCGCATCTACGCAGTCTTTACCTCCCAGTGGCAGGTTGGCGGGACCAGGAGC
TCAGCAGTCTGTGCCTTCTCTCTCACGGACATTGAGCGAGTCTTTAAAGGGAAGTACAAGGAGCTGAACA
AGGAGACCTCCCGCTGGACCACTTGCCGGGGCTCAGAGGTCAGCCCGAGGCCAGGCAGTTGCTCCATGGG
CCCCTCCTCTGACAAGGCATTAACCTTCATGAAGGACCATTTTCTGATGGATGAGCACGTGGTAGGAACA
CCCCTGCTGGTGAAGTCTGGTGTGGAGTACACACGGCTTGCTGTGGAGTCAGCTCGGGGCCTTGATGGGA
GCAGCCATGTGGTCATGTATCTGGGTACCTCCACGGGGTCCCTGCACAAGGCTGTGGTGCCTCAGGACAG
CAGTGCTTATCTCGTGGAGGAGATTCAGCTGAGCCCTGACTCTGAGCCTGTTCGAAACCTGCAGCTGGCC
CCCGCCCAGGGTGCAGTGTTTGCAGGCTTCTCTGGAGGCATCTGGAGAGTTCCCAGGGCCAATTGCAGTG
TCTACGAGAGCTGTGTGGACTGTGTGCTTGCCAGGGACCCTCACTGTGCCTGGGACCCTGAATCAAGACT
CTGCAGCCTTCTGTCTGGCTCTACCAAGCCTTGGAAGCAGGACATGGAACGCGGCAACCCGGAGTGGGTA
TGCACCCGTGGCCCCATGGCCAGGAGCCCCCGGCGTCAGAGCCCCCCTCAACTAATTAAAGAAGTCCTGA
CAGTCCCCAACTCCATCCTGGAGCTGCCCTGCCCCCACCTGTCAGCACTGGCCTCTTACCACTGGAGTCA
TGGCCGAGCCAAAATCTCAGAAGCCTCTGCTACCGTCTACAATGGCTCCCTCTTGCTGCTGCCGCAGGAT
GGTGTCGGGGGCCTCTACCAGTGTGTGGCGACTGAGAACGGCTACTCATACCCTGTGGTCTCCTATTGGG
TAGACAGCCAGGACCAGCCCCTGGCGCTGGACCCTGAGCTGGCGGGCGTTCCCCGTGAGCGTGTGCAGGT
CCCGCTGACCAGGGTCGGAGGCGGAGCTTCCATGGCTGCCCAGCGGTCCTACTGGCCCCATTTTCTCATC
GTTACCGTCCTCCTGGCCATCGTGCTCCTGGGAGTGCTCACTCTCCTCCTCGCTTCCCCACTGGGGGCGC
TGCGGGCTCGGGGTAAGGTTCAGGGCTGTGGGATGCTGCCCCCCAGGGAAAAGGCTCCACTGAGCAGGGA
CCAGCACCTCCAGCCCTCCAAGGACCACAGGACCTCTGCCAGTGACGTAGATGCCGACAACAACCATCTG
GGCGCCGAAGTGGCTTGA
